>Addgene plasmid #106299 | pMXS-IRES-Blast coSHMT2 | addgene full sequence | sequence record 209367 | Addgene NGS Result
CCCGAAAAGTGCCACCTGCATAATGAAAGACCCCACCTGTAGGTTTGGCAAGCTAGCTTAAGTAACGCCA
TTTTGCAAGGCATGGAAAAATACATAACTGAGAATAGAAAAGTTCAGATCAAGGTCAGGAACAGATGGAA
CAGCTGAATATGGGCCAAACAGGATATCTGTGGTAAGCAGTTCCTGCCCCGGCTCAGGGCCAAGAACAGA
TGGAACAGCTGAATATGGGCCAAACAGGATATCTGTGGTAAGCAGTTCCTGCCCCGGCTCAGGGCCAAGA
ACAGATGGTCCCCAGATGCGGTCCAGCCCTCAGCAGTTTCTAGAGAACCATCAGATGTTTCCAGGGTGCC
CCAAGGACCTGAAATGACCCTGTGCCTTATTTGAACTAACCAATCAGTTCGCTTCTCGCTTCTGTTCGCG
CGCTTCTGCTCCCCGAGCTCAATAAAAGAGCCCACAACCCCTCACTCGGCGCGCCAGTCCTCCGATTGAC
TGAGTCGCCCGGGTACCCGTGTATCCAATAAACCCTCTTGCAGTTGCATCCGACTTGTGGTCTCGCTGTT
CCTTGGGAGGGTCTCCTCTGAGTGATTGACTACCCGTCAGCGGGGGTCTTTCATTTGGGGGCTCGTCCGG
GATCGGGAGACCCCTGCCCAGGGACCACCGACCCACCACCGGGAGGTAAGCTGGCCAGCAACTTATCTGT
GTCTGTCCGATTGTCTAGTGTCTATGACTGATTTTATGCGCCTGCGTCGGTACTAGTTAGCTAACTAGCT
CTGTATCTGGCGGACCCGTGGTGGAACTGACGAGTTCGGAACACCCGGCCGCAACCCTGGGAGACGTCCC
AGGGACTTCGGGGGCCGTTTTTGTGGCCCGACCTGAGTCCAAAAATCCCGATCGTTTTGGACTCTTTGGT
GCACCCCCCTAATAGGAGGGATATGTGGTTCTGGTAGGAGACGAGAACCTAAAACAGTTCCCGCCTCCGT
CTGAATTTTTGCTTTCGGTTTGGGACCGAAGCCGCGCCGCGCGTCTTGTCTGCTGCAGCATCGTTCTGTG
TTGTCTCTGTCTGACTGTGTTTCTGTATTTGTCTGAAAATTAGGGCCAGACTGTTACCACTCCCTTAAGT
TTGACCTTAGGTCACTGGAAAGATGTCGAGCGGATCGCTCACAACCAGTCGGTAGATGTCAAGAAGAGAC
GTTGGGTTACCTTCTGCTCTGCAGAATGGCCAACCTTTAACGTCGGATGGCCGCGAGACGGCACCTTTAA
CCGAGACCTCATCACCCAGGTTAAGATCAAGGTCTTTTCACCTGGCCCGCATGGACACCCAGACCAGGTC
CCCTACATCGTGACCTGGGAAGCCTTGGCTTTTGACCCCCCTCCCTGGGTCAAGCCCTTTGTACACCCTA
AGCCTCCGCCTCCTCTTCCTCCATCCGCCCCGTCTCTCCCCCTTGAACCTCCTCGTTCGACCCCGCCTCG
ATCCTCCCTTTATCCAGCCCTCACTCCTTCTCTAGGCGCCCCCATATGGCCATATGAGATCTTATATGGG
GCACCCCCGCCCCTTGTAAACTTCCCTGACCCTGACATGACAAGAGTTACTAACAGCCCCTCTCTCCAAG
CTCACTTACAGGCTCTCTACTTAGTCCAGCACGAAGTCTGGAGACCTCTGGCGGCAGCCTACCAAGAACA
ACTGGACCGACCGGTGGTACCTCACCCTTACCGAGTCGGCGACACAGTGTGGGTCCGCCGACACCAGACT
AAGAACCTAGAACCTCGCTGGAAAGGACCTTACACAGTCCTGCTGACCACCCCCACCGCCCTCAAAGTAG
ACGGCATCGCAGCTTGGATACACGCCGCCCACGTGAAGGCTGCCGACCCCGGGGGTGGACCATCCTCTAG
ACTGCCGGATCTAGCTAGTTAATTAAGGATCCCAGTGTGGTGGTACGGGAATTCACCATGCTGTACTTCA
GTCTTTTTTGGGCGGCACGACCTCTGCAGAGATGTGGGCAACTTGTCCGCATGGCTATTCGGGCACAACA
CTCTAACGCAGCGCAGACCCAAACTGGAGAAGCGAATAGAGGATGGACAGGTCAGGAATCACTCAGTGAT
TCTGATCCAGAGATGTGGGAATTGCTCCAGCGAGAGAAGGATCGACAGTGTAGGGGGTTGGAACTGATCG
CCTCCGAGAACTTTTGCAGTCGAGCAGCACTTGAGGCCCTTGGCTCATGTCTCAACAATAAGTACTCCGA
AGGATATCCTGGGAAGCGATACTATGGGGGGGCTGAAGTGGTTGACGAAATTGAGCTGTTGTGTCAACGA
AGGGCGTTGGAAGCCTTTGACCTGGATCCCGCACAATGGGGGGTCAATGTACAGCCCTATTCTGGATCTC
CTGCTAACTTGGCCGTATACACTGCGTTGCTGCAGCCGCATGACAGGATAATGGGACTCGATTTGCCGGA
CGGTGGCCATCTCACACATGGATACATGTCTGACGTCAAAAGAATTTCCGCGACAAGTATCTTTTTTGAA
TCAATGCCGTACAAGCTTAACCCGAAAACAGGGTTGATAGACTATAACCAGCTCGCACTGACAGCACGAC
TCTTTCGCCCCCGCCTGATAATAGCAGGAACTAGCGCATACGCTCGACTCATAGATTACGCGAGAATGAG
GGAGGTATGCGATGAAGTGAAGGCCCACTTGTTGGCTGATATGGCTCATATCTCAGGCCTCGTCGCGGCC
AAGGTAATTCCCTCCCCGTTTAAGCACGCTGACATAGTTACCACCACCACACATAAGACCCTTCGCGGCG
CCCGCTCTGGTCTTATCTTCTACCGAAAGGGTGTAAAAGCCGTGGACCCTAAGACTGGACGAGAGATCCC
ATATACCTTCGAAGATAGAATAAACTTTGCAGTCTTCCCGAGCTTGCAAGGCGGACCTCACAATCACGCT
ATAGCTGCAGTGGCAGTCGCCCTCAAACAAGCGTGCACGCCAATGTTTCGAGAGTATTCCCTTCAAGTTC
TCAAGAATGCACGGGCTATGGCAGATGCTTTGTTGGAGCGCGGTTACAGTCTCGTCAGTGGTGGTACGGA
TAACCACCTTGTCCTTGTGGATCTCAGGCCAAAGGGGCTTGATGGTGCGAGGGCCGAGCGCGTGCTGGAG
CTTGTAAGCATAACCGCAAATAAAAATACATGCCCAGGTGATCGATCAGCAATTACCCCTGGTGGACTCC
GGCTCGGGGCACCAGCATTGACATCACGACAGTTCAGGGAAGACGATTTTCGGCGGGTAGTGGATTTTAT
AGACGAAGGAGTTAACATAGGTCTCGAGGTTAAGTCTAAGACGGCTAAGCTTCAGGACTTTAAATCTTTT
TTGCTCAAAGACAGTGAGACTAGCCAAAGGCTTGCCAACCTCAGACAGCGCGTGGAACAATTTGCTCGCG
CTTTTCCCATGCCGGGCTTCGACGAGCATTGAGCGGCCGCTACGTAAATTCCGCCCCCCCCCCCCCTCTC
CCTCCCCCCCCCCTAACGTTACTGGCCGAAGCCGCTTGGAATAAGGCCGGTGTGCGTTTGTCTATATGTT
ATTTTCCACCATATTGCCGTCTTTTGGCAATGTGAGGGCCCGGAAACCTGGCCCTGTCTTCTTGACGAGC
ATTCCTAGGGGTCTTTCCCCTCTCGCCAAAGGAATGCAAGGTCTGTTGAATGTCGTGAAGGAAGCAGTTC
CTCTGGAAGCTTCTTGAAGACAAACAACGTCTGTAGCGACCCTTTGCAGGCAGCGGAACCCCCCACCTGG
CGACAGGTGCCTCTGCGGCCAAAAGCCACGTGTATAAGATACACCTGCAAAGGCGGCACAACCCCAGTGC
CACGTTGTGAGTTGGATAGTTGTGGAAAGAGTCAAATGGCTCTCCTCAAGCGTATTCAACAAGGGGCTGA
AGGATGCCCAGAAGGTACCCCATTGTATGGGATCTGATCTGGGGCCTCGGTGCACATGCTTTACATGTGT
TTAGTCGAGGTTAAAAAAACGTCTAGGCCCCCCGAACCACGGGGACGTGGTTTTCCTTTGAAAAACACGA
TGATAATATGGCCACAACCATGGTTCCTTTGTCTCAAGAAGAATCCACCCTCATTGAAAGAGCAACGGCT
ACAATCAACAGCATCCCCATCTCTGAAGACTACAGCGTCGCCAGCGCAGCTCTCTCTAGCGACGGCCGCA
TCTTCACTGGTGTCAATGTATATCATTTTACTGGGGGACCTTGTGCAGAACTCGTGGTGCTGGGCACTGC
TGCTGCTGCGGCAGCTGGCAACCTGACTTGTATCGTCGCGATCGGAAATGAGAACAGGGGCATCTTGAGC
CCCTGCGGACGGTGCCGACAGGTGCTTCTCGATCTGCATCCTGGGATCAAAGCCATAGTGAAGGACAGTG
ATGGACAGCCGACGGCAGTTGGGATTCGTGAATTGCTGCCCTCTGGTTATGTGTGGGAGGGCTAAGTCGA
CGATAAAATAAAAGATTTTATTTAGTCTCCAGAAAAAGGGGGGAATGAAAGACCCCACCTGTAGGTTTGG
CAAGCTAGCTTAAGTAACGCCATTTTGCAAGGCATGGAAAAATACATAACTGAGAATAGAGAAGTTCAGA
TCAAGGTCAGGAACAGATGGAACAGCTGAATATGGGCCAAACAGGATATCTGTGGTAAGCAGTTCCTGCC
CCGGCTCAGGGCCAAGAACAGATGGAACAGCTGAATATGGGCCAAACAGGATATCTGTGGTAAGCAGTTC
CTGCCCCGGCTCAGGGCCAAGAACAGATGGTCCCCAGATGCGGTCCAGCCCTCAGCAGTTTCTAGAGAAC
CATCAGATGTTTCCAGGGTGCCCCAAGGACCTGAAATGACCCTGTGCCTTATTTGAACTAACCAATCAGT
TCGCTTCTCGCTTCTGTTCGCGCGCTTCTGCTCCCCGAGCTCAATAAAAGAGCCCACAACCCCTCACTCG
GGGCGCCAGTCCTCCGATTGACTGAGTCGCCCGGGTACCCGTGTATCCAATAAACCCTCTTGCAGTTGCA
TCCGACTTGTGGTCTCGCTGTTCCTTGGGAGGGTCTCCTCTGAGTGATTGACTACCCGTCAGCGGGGGTC
TTTCACATGCAGCATGTATCAAAATTAATTTGGTTTTTTTTCTTAAGTATTTACATTAAATGGCCATAGT
TGCATTAATGAATCGGCCAACGCGCGGGGAGAGGCGGTTTGCGTATTGGGCGCTCTTCCGCTTCCTCGCT
CACTGACTCGCTGCGCTCGGTCGTTCGGCTGCGGCGAGCGGTATCAGCTCACTCAAAGGCGGTAATACGG
TTATCCACAGAATCAGGGGATAACGCAGGAAAGAACATGTGAGCAAAAGGCCAGCAAAAGGCCAGGAACC
GTAAAAAGGCCGCGTTGCTGGCGTTTTTCCATAGGCTCCGCCCCCCTGACGAGCATCACAAAAATCGACG
CTCAAGTCAGAGGTGGCGAAACCCGACAGGACTATAAAGATACCAGGCGTTTCCCCCTGGAAGCTCCCTC
GTGCGCTCTCCTGTTCCGACCCTGCCGCTTACCGGATACCTGTCCGCCTTTCTCCCTTCGGGAAGCGTGG
CGCTTTCTCATAGCTCACGCTGTAGGTATCTCAGTTCGGTGTAGGTCGTTCGCTCCAAGCTGGGCTGTGT
GCACGAACCCCCCGTTCAGCCCGACCGCTGCGCCTTATCCGGTAACTATCGTCTTGAGTCCAACCCGGTA
AGACACGACTTATCGCCACTGGCAGCAGCCACTGGTAACAGGATTAGCAGAGCGAGGTATGTAGGCGGTG
CTACAGAGTTCTTGAAGTGGTGGCCTAACTACGGCTACACTAGAAGAACAGTATTTGGTATCTGCGCTCT
GCTGAAGCCAGTTACCTTCGGAAAAAGAGTTGGTAGCTCTTGATCCGGCAAACAAACCACCGCTGGTAGC
GGTGGTTTTTTTGTTTGCAAGCAGCAGATTACGCGCAGAAAAAAAGGATCTCAAGAAGATCCTTTGATCT
TTTCTACGGGGTCTGACGCTCAGTGGAACGAAAACTCACGTTAAGGGATTTTGGTCATGAGATTATCAAA
AAGGATCTTCACCTAGATCCTTTTGCGGCCGGCCGCAAATCAATCTAAAGTATATATGAGTAAACTTGGT
CTGACAGTTACCAATGCTTAATCAGTGAGGCACCTATCTCAGCGATCTGTCTATTTCGTTCATCCATAGT
TGCCTGACTCCCCGTCGTGTAGATAACTACGATACGGGAGGGCTTACCATCTGGCCCCAGTGCTGCAATG
ATACCGCGAGACCCACGCTCACCGGCTCCAGATTTATCAGCAATAAACCAGCCAGCCGGAAGGGCCGAGC
GCAGAAGTGGTCCTGCAACTTTATCCGCCTCCATCCAGTCTATTAATTGTTGCCGGGAAGCTAGAGTAAG
TAGTTCGCCAGTTAATAGTTTGCGCAACGTTGTTGCCATTGCTACAGGCATCGTGGTGTCACGCTCGTCG
TTTGGTATGGCTTCATTCAGCTCCGGTTCCCAACGATCAAGGCGAGTTACATGATCCCCCATGTTGTGCA
AAAAAGCGGTTAGCTCCTTCGGTCCTCCGATCGTTGTCAGAAGTAAGTTGGCCGCAGTGTTATCACTCAT
GGTTATGGCAGCACTGCATAATTCTCTTACTGTCATGCCATCCGTAAGATGCTTTTCTGTGACTGGTGAG
TACTCAACCAAGTCATTCTGAGAATAGTGTATGCGGCGACCGAGTTGCTCTTGCCCGGCGTCAATACGGG
ATAATACCGCGCCACATAGCAGAACTTTAAAAGTGCTCATCATTGGAAAACGTTCTTCGGGGCGAAAACT
CTCAAGGATCTTACCGCTGTTGAGATCCAGTTCGATGTAACCCACTCGTGCACCCAACTGATCTTCAGCA
TCTTTTACTTTCACCAGCGTTTCTGGGTGAGCAAAAACAGGAAGGCAAAATGCCGCAAAAAAGGGAATAA
GGGCGACACGGAAATGTTGAATACTCATACTCTTCCTTTTTCAATATTATTGAAGCATTTATCAGGGTTA
TTGTCTCATGAGCGGATACATATTTGAATGTATTTAGAAAAATAAACAAATAGGGGTTCCGCGCACATTT
C
Features (pLannotate 1.2.2; 14 found; start..end, strand, type, name):
     22..615     +  LTR            LTR: long terminal repeat from Moloney murine leukemia virus
    678..877     +  misc_feature   MMLV Ψ: packaging signal of Moloney murine leukemia virus (MMLV)
    929..1017    +  misc_feature   MESV Ψ (fragment): packaging signal of murine embryonic stem cell virus
   1094..1510    +  CDS            gag (truncated): truncated Moloney murine leukemia virus (MMLV) gag gene lacking the start codon
   1520..1894    +  misc_feature   pol region: Moloney murine leukemia virus (MMLV) pol region containing the splice acceptor site
   1948..3459    +  CDS            SHMT2: GLYM_HUMAN - Experimental evidence at protein level: Swiss-Prot protein existence level 1. Catalyzes the cleavage of serine to glycine accompanied with the production of 5,10-methylenetetrahydrofolate, an essential intermediate for purine biosynthesis (PubMed:24075985, PubMed:29364879, PubMed:25619277). Serine provides the major source of folate one-carbon in cells by catalyzing the transfer of one carbon from serine to tetrahydrofolate (PubMed:25619277). Contributes to the de novo mitochondrial thymidylate biosynthesis pathway via its role in glycine and tetrahydrofolate metabolism: thymidyla
   3604..4066    +  misc_feature   IRES: internal ribosome entry site (IRES) of the encephalomyocarditis virus (EMCV)
   4086..4475    +  CDS            BSD: blasticidin S deaminase; Aspergillus terreus BSD; confers resistance to blasticidin
   4524..4645    +  LTR            3' LTR (ΔU3) (fragment): self-inactivating 3' long terminal repeat (LTR) from Moloney murine leukemia virus
   4646..5115    +  LTR            LTR: long terminal repeat from Moloney murine leukemia virus
   5181..5233    -  CDS            lacI (fragment): lac repressor; lacI; The lac repressor binds to the lac operator to inhibit transcription in E. coli. This inhibition can be relieved by adding lactose or isopropyl-β-D-thiogalactopyranoside (IPTG).
   5416..6004    -  rep_origin     ori: high-copy-number ColE1/pMB1/pBR322/pUC origin of replication
   6168..7028    -  CDS            AmpR: β-lactamase; bla; confers resistance to ampicillin, carbenicillin, and related antibiotics
   7029..7133    -  promoter       AmpR promoter: bla
