[The description below was written by a language model from this plasmid's Addgene catalogue record and pLannotate feature annotations shown in this document.]
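Description:
pMXS-IRES-Blast coSHMT2 is a Moloney murine leukemia virus-based retroviral vector for stable expression of human serine hydroxymethyltransferase 2 (SHMT2) in mammalian cells. It is built on the pMXS-IRES-blast backbone, with the annotated sequence running to about 7.1 kb. In bacteria it is maintained through a high-copy ColE1/pUC-type origin and selected with ampicillin via a β-lactamase gene under its own bla promoter. A short lacI fragment in the backbone appears to be a non-functional remnant.

The viral portion is framed by MMLV long terminal repeats. Downstream of the 5′ LTR lie the MMLV packaging signal (with a fragment annotated as MESV Ψ), a truncated gag segment lacking its start codon, and a pol-derived region carrying the splice acceptor. These elements support efficient packaging of the genomic RNA and expression of the downstream insert when gag, pol and env are supplied in trans by a packaging system. No separate internal promoter is annotated, so transcription is presumably driven by the 5′ LTR. The roughly 1.5 kb SHMT2 coding sequence is codon optimized and was cloned between EcoRI and NotI sites, with no epitope tag recorded. It is followed by an EMCV IRES and the blasticidin S deaminase gene, so that both proteins are translated from one bicistronic transcript and blasticidin selection enriches for cells that also express SHMT2. Part of the 3′ LTR is annotated as a ΔU3 fragment adjacent to further LTR sequence; the record does not clarify whether the vector is actually self-inactivating.

SHMT2 is the mitochondrial enzyme that converts serine to glycine while generating one-carbon folate units. The associated study concerns its role in mitochondrial translation initiation and formylmethionyl-tRNA maintenance. The recoded cDNA would suit re-expression in SHMT2-deficient cells, although the record states only that it expresses SHMT2.
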