Addgene plasmid #106299: pMXS-IRES-Blast coSHMT2
Purpose: Expresses SHMT2
Depositing lab: Richard Possemato. Depositing organization: NYU Grossman School of Medicine. Publication: Serine Catabolism by SHMT2 Is Required for Proper Mitochondrial Translation Initiation and Maintenance of Formylmethionyl-tRNAs. Minton DR, Nam M, McLaughlin DJ, Shin J, Bayraktar EC, Alvarez SW, Sviderskiy VO, Papagiannakopoulos T, Sabatini DM, Birsoy K, Possemato R. Mol Cell. 2018 Feb 15;69(4):610-621.e5. doi: 10.1016/j.molcel.2018.01.024. PubMed 29452640.
Backbone
  Vector backbone: pMXS-IRES-blast
  Backbone size w/o insert (bp): 5500
  Total vector size (bp): 7000
  Vector type: Mammalian Expression, Retroviral
  Selectable markers: Blasticidin
Growth in bacteria
  Bacterial resistance: Ampicillin, 100 μg/mL
  Growth temperature: 37°C
  Growth strain: NEB Stable
  Copy number: High Copy
Gene/Insert
  Gene/Insert name: serine hydroxymethyltransferase 2 (alt name: SHMT2)
  Species: H. sapiens (human)
  Insert size (bp): 1518
  Mutation: Codon optimized
  GenBank ID: NM_005412 NM_005412
  Entrez Gene: SHMT2 (a.k.a. GLYA, HEL-S-51e, NEDCASB, SHMT, mSHMT)
  Cloning method: Restriction Enzyme; 5′ cloning site EcoRI (not destroyed); 3′ cloning site NotI (not destroyed)
  Sequencing primers: 5′ AGTAGACGGCATCGCAGCTTGGATA; 3′ GGC GGA ATT TAC GTA GCG GCC
Terms and licenses: Academic/Nonprofit Terms; Industry Terms: Not Available to Industry
How to cite: pMXS-IRES-Blast coSHMT2 was a gift from Richard Possemato (Addgene plasmid # 106299 ; http://n2t.net/addgene:106299 ; RRID:Addgene_106299)
