>Addgene plasmid #106299 | pMXS-IRES-Blast coSHMT2 | depositor partial sequence | sequence record 201277 | Insert
ACCATGCTGTACTTCAGTCTTTTTTGGGCGGCACGACCTCTGCAGAGATGTGGGCAACTTGTCCGCATGG
CTATTCGGGCACAACACTCTAACGCAGCGCAGACCCAAACTGGAGAAGCGAATAGAGGATGGACAGGTCA
GGAATCACTCAGTGATTCTGATCCAGAGATGTGGGAATTGCTCCAGCGAGAGAAGGATCGACAGTGTAGG
GGGTTGGAACTGATCGCCTCCGAGAACTTTTGCAGTCGAGCAGCACTTGAGGCCCTTGGCTCATGTCTCA
ACAATAAGTACTCCGAAGGATATCCTGGGAAGCGATACTATGGGGGGGCTGAAGTGGTTGACGAAATTGA
GCTGTTGTGTCAACGAAGGGCGTTGGAAGCCTTTGACCTGGATCCCGCACAATGGGGGGTCAATGTACAG
CCCTATTCTGGATCTCCTGCTAACTTGGCCGTATACACTGCGTTGCTGCAGCCGCATGACAGGATAATGG
GACTCGATTTGCCGGACGGTGGCCATCTCACACATGGATACATGTCTGACGTCAAAAGAATTTCCGCGAC
AAGTATCTTTTTTGAATCAATGCCGTACAAGCTTAACCCGAAAACAGGGTTGATAGACTATAACCAGCTC
GCACTGACAGCACGACTCTTTCGCCCCCGCCTGATAATAGCAGGAACTAGCGCATACGCTCGACTCATAG
ATTACGCGAGAATGAGGGAGGTATGCGATGAAGTGAAGGCCCACTTGTTGGCTGATATGGCTCATATCTC
AGGCCTCGTCGCGGCCAAGGTAATTCCCTCCCCGTTTAAGCACGCTGACATAGTTACCACCACCACACAT
AAGACCCTTCGCGGCGCCCGCTCTGGTCTTATCTTCTACCGAAAGGGTGTAAAAGCCGTGGACCCTAAGA
CTGGACGAGAGATCCCATATACCTTCGAAGATAGAATAAACTTTGCAGTCTTCCCGAGCTTGCAAGGCGG
ACCTCACAATCACGCTATAGCTGCAGTGGCAGTCGCCCTCAAACAAGCGTGCACGCCAATGTTTCGAGAG
TATTCCCTTCAAGTTCTCAAGAATGCACGGGCTATGGCAGATGCTTTGTTGGAGCGCGGTTACAGTCTCG
TCAGTGGTGGTACGGATAACCACCTTGTCCTTGTGGATCTCAGGCCAAAGGGGCTTGATGGTGCGAGGGC
CGAGCGCGTGCTGGAGCTTGTAAGCATAACCGCAAATAAAAATACATGCCCAGGTGATCGATCAGCAATT
ACCCCTGGTGGACTCCGGCTCGGGGCACCAGCATTGACATCACGACAGTTCAGGGAAGACGATTTTCGGC
GGGTAGTGGATTTTATAGACGAAGGAGTTAACATAGGTCTCGAGGTTAAGTCTAAGACGGCTAAGCTTCA
GGACTTTAAATCTTTTTTGCTCAAAGACAGTGAGACTAGCCAAAGGCTTGCCAACCTCAGACAGCGCGTG
GAACAATTTGCTCGCGCTTTTCCCATGCCGGGCTTCGACGAGCATTGA
